Addgene plasmid #78565: pCM18
Purpose: (Empty Backbone) 60-copy, promoterless, oriE1(ColE1) luxCDABE, aph, hok-sok, par, parA, rrnB Stabilized luciferase-expressing plasmid
Depositing lab: James Kaper. Depositing organization: University of Maryland, Baltimore. Publication: Use of stabilized luciferase-expressing plasmids to examine in vivo-induced promoters in the Vibrio cholerae vaccine strain CVD 103-HgR. Morin CE, Kaper JB. FEMS Immunol Med Microbiol. 2009 Oct;57(1):69-79. doi: 10.1111/j.1574-695X.2009.00580.x. Epub 2009 Jul 1. PubMed 19678844.
Backbone
  Vector backbone: pSEC84
  Vector type: Bacterial Expression
  Tag / fusion protein: luxCDABE (C terminal on backbone)
Growth in bacteria
  Bacterial resistance: Kanamycin, 50 μg/mL
  Growth temperature: 37°C
  Growth strain: DH5alpha
  Copy number: Unknown
Gene/Insert
  Gene/Insert name: None
  Tag / fusion protein: luxCDABE (C terminal on backbone)
Terms and licenses: Academic/Nonprofit Terms; Industry Terms: Not Available to Industry
How to cite: pCM18 was a gift from James Kaper (Addgene plasmid # 78565 ; http://n2t.net/addgene:78565 ; RRID:Addgene_78565)
