[The description below was written by a language model from this plasmid's Addgene catalogue record and pLannotate feature annotations shown in this document.]
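Description:
pCM18 is an 11.2 kb promoterless bacterial reporter backbone derived from pSEC84, designed for measuring promoter activity by bioluminescence without depending on continuous antibiotic selection. It replicates from a ColE1-type origin (oriE1), described in the record's purpose line as giving about 60 copies per cell, although the catalogue copy-number field is listed as unknown. Selection is by kanamycin through the Tn5-derived aph/neo (nptII) gene; short flanking fragments of the Tn5 ble and transposase genes annotated next to it appear to be remnants of that cassette rather than functional genes.

The payload is the complete luxCDABE operon, annotated as the Photorhabdus luminescens version. It encodes the LuxA/LuxB luciferase subunits together with the LuxC, LuxD and LuxE enzymes that make the aldehyde substrate, so cells emit light without added substrate. No promoter precedes luxC. Instead, rrnB T1 and T2 terminators lie immediately upstream, and a second rrnB terminator copy sits beside the origin, which should insulate the operon from read-through transcription. Light output should therefore reflect whatever promoter fragment a user clones ahead of the operon.

Plasmid retention is reinforced by several maintenance functions. These are the hok-sok post-segregational killing system (annotated here as flmC/sok) and the parM/stbB active partitioning locus, which corresponds to parA in the record. The record also lists a par function that has no separate annotation in the feature table. A small MCS fragment and a GFPuv fragment downstream of luxE look like leftovers from earlier construction steps.

The associated publication used these stabilized luciferase plasmids to examine in vivo-induced promoters in a Vibrio cholerae vaccine strain, a setting where antibiotic selection cannot be maintained.
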