Features (pLannotate 1.2.2; 22 found; start..end, strand, type, name):
    261..335     -  CDS            ble (fragment): BLE_KLEPN - Experimental evidence at protein level: Swiss-Prot protein existence level 1. Binding protein with a strong affinity to the bleomycin family of antibiotics. Binds to CL990; an antimitotic-antibiotic compound. From Klebsiella pneumoniae.
    359..1150    -  CDS            neo: KKA2_KLEPN - Also known as kan, nptII. Experimental evidence at protein level: Swiss-Prot protein existence level 1. Resistance to kanamycin, neomycin, paromomycin, ribostamycin, butirosin and gentamicin B. From Klebsiella pneumoniae.
   1182..1274    -  CDS            tnpA (fragment): TN5P_ECOLX - Also known as tnp. Experimental evidence at protein level: Swiss-Prot protein existence level 1. Mediates transposition of transposon Tn5 by a 'cut and paste' mechanism. First, the monomeric transposase binds the 19 bp inverted DNA repeats flanking the transposon. Then, dimerization of the DNA- bound transposase creates a synaptic DNA complex. After nicking of the first DNA strand, excision of the transposon proceeds through a series of intermediates. The transposase then mediates the insertion of the transposon at a new site by strand transfer. The activity of the wild- type tran
   1427..1636    -  CDS            flmC: FLMC1_ECOLI - Also known as ORF70 From Escherichia coli (strain K12).
   1622..1843    +  CDS            sok: SOK_ECOLX - Protein predicted: Swiss-Prot protein existence level 4. From Escherichia coli.
   2069..3028    +  CDS            parM: PARM_ECOLX - Also known as stbA. Experimental evidence at protein level: Swiss-Prot protein existence level 1. Involved in the control of plasmid partition. Required for the accurate segregation of the plasmid. From Escherichia coli.
   3031..3381    +  CDS            stbB: STBB_ECOLX - Experimental evidence at protein level: Swiss-Prot protein existence level 1. This protein is thought to be involved in the control of plasmid partition. From Escherichia coli.
   3510..3563    -  CDS            YPNR_ECOLX (fragment): Protein predicted: Swiss-Prot protein existence level 4. From Escherichia coli.
   3591..3706    +  ncRNA          5S rRNA: Accession: RF00001 - 5S ribosomal RNA
   3710..3796    +  terminator     rrnB T1 terminator: Escherichia coli rrnB; transcription terminator T1 from the E. coli rrnB gene
   3888..3915    +  terminator     rrnB T2 terminator: transcription terminator T2 from the E. coli rrnB gene
   3982..5424    +  CDS            LuxC: LuxC fatty acid reductase; luxC; from the Photorhabdus luminescens bioluminescence operon
   5437..6360    +  CDS            LuxD: LuxD acyltransferase; luxD; from the Photorhabdus luminescens bioluminescence operon
   6409..7491    +  CDS            LuxA: LuxA luciferase subunit; luxA; from the Photorhabdus luminescens bioluminescence operon
   7506..8489    +  CDS            LuxB: LuxB luciferase subunit; luxB; from the Photorhabdus luminescens bioluminescence operon
   8668..9780    +  CDS            LuxE: LuxE; luxE; from the Photorhabdus luminescens bioluminescence operon
   9782..9802    +  misc_feature   MCS (fragment): pUC18/19 multiple cloning site
   9833..9947    +  CDS            GFPuv (fragment): GFP variant optimized for excitation by UV light
  10015..10603   -  rep_origin     ori: high-copy-number ColE1/pMB1/pBR322/pUC origin of replication
  10663..10680   -  terminator     rrnB T2 terminator (fragment): transcription terminator T2 from the E. coli rrnB gene
  10772..10858   -  terminator     rrnB T1 terminator: Escherichia coli rrnB; transcription terminator T1 from the E. coli rrnB gene
  10860..10975   -  ncRNA          5S rRNA: Accession: RF00001 - 5S ribosomal RNA
>Addgene plasmid #78565 | pCM18 | addgene full sequence | sequence record 266138 | Addgene NGS Result
CCTTTTATGGATTCATGCAAGGAAACTACCCATAATACAAGAAAAGCCCGTCACGGGCTTCTCAGGGCGT
TTTATGGCGGGTCTGCTATGTGGTGCTATCTGACTTTTTGCTGTTCAGCAGTTCCTGCCCTCTGATTTTC
CAGTCTGACCACTTCGGATTATCCCGTGACAGGTCATTCAGACTGGCTAATGCACCCAGTAAGGCAGCGG
TATCATCAACAGGCTTACCCGTCTTACTGTCAACCGGATCTAAAACACTAGCCCAACCTTTCATAGAAGG
CGGCGTTGGAATCGAAATCTCGTGATGGCAGGTTGGGCGTCGCTTGGTCGGTCATTTCGAACCCCAGAGT
CCCGCTCAGAAGAACTCGTCAAGAAGGCGATAGAAGGCGATGCGCTGCGAATCGGGAGCGGCGATACCGT
AAAGCACGAGGAAGCGGTCAGCCCATTCGCCGCCAAGCTCTTCAGCAATATCACGGGTAGCCAACGCTAT
GTCCTGATAGCGGTCCGCCACACCCAGCCGGCCACAGTCGATGAATCCAGAAAAGCGGCCATTTTCCACC
ATGATATTCGGCAAGCAGGCATCGCCATGGGTCACGACGAGATCCTCGCCGTCGGGCATGCGCGCCTTGA
GCCTGGCGAACAGTTCGGCTGGCGCGAGCCCCTGATGCTCTTCGTCCAGATCATCCTGATCGACAAGACC
GGCTTCCATCCGAGTACGTGCTCGCTCGATGCGATGTTTCGCTTGGTGGTCGAATGGGCAGGTAGCCGGA
TCAAGCGTATGCAGCCGCCGCATTGCATCAGCCATGATGGATACTTTCTCGGCAGGAGCAAGGTGAGATG
ACAGGAGATCCTGCCCCGGCACTTCGCCCAATAGCAGCCAGTCCCTTCCCGCTTCAGTGACAACGTCGAG
CACAGCTGCGCAAGGAACGCCCGTCGTGGCCAGCCACGATAGCCGCGCTGCCTCGTCCTGCAGTTCATTC
AGGGCACCGGACAGGTCGGTCTTGACAAAAAGAACCGGGCGCCCCTGCGCTGACAGCCGGAACACGGCGG
CATCAGAGCAGCCGATTGTCTGTTGTGCCCAGTCATAGCCGAATAGCCTCTCCACCCAAGCGGCCGGAGA
ACCTGCGTGCAATCCATCTTGTTCAATCATGCGAAACGATCCTCATCCTGTCTCTTGATCAGATCTTGAT
CCCCTGCGCCATCAGATCCTTGGCGGCAAGAAAGCCATCCAGTTTACTTTGCAGGGCTTCCCAACCTTAC
CAGAGGGCGCCCCAGCCGTGGCAATTCCGGTTCGCTGCTAGACAACATCAGCAAGGAGAAAGGGGCTACC
GGCGAACCAGCAGCCCCTTTATAAAGGCGCTTCAGTAGTCAGACCAGCATCAGTCCTGAAAAGGCGGGCC
TGCGCCCGCCTCCAGGTTGCTACTTACCGGATTCGTAAGCCATGAAAGCCGCCACCTCCCTGTGTCCGTC
TCTGTAACGAATCTCGCACAGCGATTTTCGTGTCAGATAAGTGAATATCAACAGTGTGAGACACACGATC
AACACACACCAGACAAGGGAACTTCGTGGTAGTTTCATGGCCTTCTTCTCCTTGCGCAAAGCGCGGTAAG
AGGCTATCCTGATGTGGACTAGACATAGGGATGCCTCGTGGTGGTTAATGAAAATTAACTTACTACGGGG
CTATCTTCTTTCTGCCACACAACACGGCAACAAACCACCTTCACGTCATGAGGCAGAAAGCCTCAAGCGC
CGGGCACATCATAGCCCATATACCTGCACGCTGACCACACTCACTTTCCCTGAAAATAATCCGCTCATTC
AGACCGTTCACGGGAAATCCGTGTGATTGTTGCCGCATCACGCTGCCTCCCGGAGTTTGTCTCGAGCACT
TTTGTTACCCGCCAAACAAAACCCAAAAACAACTCATACCCAACCCAATAAAACACCAAAACAAGACAAA
TAATCATTGATTGATGGTTGAAATGGGGTAAACTTGACAAACAAACCCACTTAAAACCCAAAACATACCC
AAACACACACCAAAAAAACACCATAAGGAGTTTTATAAATGTTGGTATTCATTGATGACGGTTCAACAAA
CATCAAACTACAGTAGCAGGAAAGCGACGGAACAATTAAACAGCACATTAGCCCGAACAGCTTCAAACGC
GAGTGGGCAGTCTCTTTTGGTGATAAAAAGGTCTTTAACTACACACTGAACGGCGAACAGTATTCATTTG
ATCCAATCAGCCCGGATGCTGTAGTCACAACCAATATCGCATGGCAATACAGCGACGTTAATGTCGTTGC
AGTGCATCACGCCTTACTGACCAGTGGTCTGCCGGTAAGCGAAGTGGATATTGTTTGCACACTTCCTCTG
ACAGAGTATTACGACAGAAATAACCAACCCAATACGGAAAATATTGAGCGTAAGAAAGCAAACTTCCGGA
AAAAAATTACATTAAATGGCGGGGATACATTCACAATAAAAGATGTAAAAGTCATGCCTGAATCTATACC
GGCAGGTTATGAAGTTCTACAAGAACTGGATGAGTTAGATTCTTTATTAATTATAGATCTCGGGGGCACC
ACATTAGATATTTCTCAGGTAATGGGGAAATTATCGGGGATCAGTAAAATATACGGAGACTCATCTCTTG
GTGTCTCTCTGGTTACATCTGCAGTAAAAGATGCCCTTTCTCTTGCGAGAACAAAAGGAAGTAGCTATCT
TGCTGACGATATAATCATTCACAGAAAAGATAATAACTATCTGAAGCAACGAATTAATGATGAGAACGAA
ATATCAATAGTCACCGAAGCAATGAATGAAGCACTTCGTAAACTTGAGCAACGTGTATTAAATACGCTCA
ATGAATTTTCTGGTTATACTCATGTTATGGTTATAGGCGGTGGCGCAGAATTAATATGCGATGCAGTAAA
AAAACACACACAGATTCGTGATGAACGTTTTTTCAAAACCAATAACTCTCAATATGATTTAGTTAACGGT
ATGTATCTCATAGGTAATTAATGATGGACAAGCGCAGAACCATTGCCTTCAAACTAAATCCAGATGTAAA
TCAAACAGATAAAATTGTTTGTGATACACTGGACAGTATCCCGCAAGGGGAACGAAGCCGCCTTAACCGG
GCCGCACTGACGGCAGGTCTGGCCTTATACAGACAAGATCCCCGGACCCCTTTCCTTTTATGTGAGCTGC
TGACGAAAGAAACCACATTTTCAGATATCGTGAATATATTGAGATCGCTATTTCCAAAAGAGATGGCCGA
TTTTAATTCTTCAATAGTCACTCAATCCTCTTCACAACAAGAGCAAAAAAGTGATGAAGAGACCAAAAAA
AATGCGATGAAGCTAATAAATTAATTCAATTATTATTGAGTTCCCTTTATCCACTATCAGGCTGGATAAA
GGGAACTCAATCAAGTTATTTTCTTACCAGTCATTACATAATCGTTATTATGAAATAATCGTTTGCACTG
TCTCTGTTATTCAGGCAATTTCAATAAAGGCACTTGCTCACGCTCTGTCATTTTCTGAAACTCTCATGTG
GAATTGATAAAACAGAATTTGCCTGGCGGCAGTAGCGCGGTGGTCCCACCTGACCCCATGCCGAACTCAG
AAGTGAAACGCCGTAGCGCCGATGGTAGTGTGGGGTCTCCCCATGCGAGAGTAGGGAACTGCCAGGCATC
AAATAAAACGAAAGGCTCAGTCGAAAGACTGGGCCTTTCGTTTTATCTGTTGTTTGTCGGTGAACGCTCT
CCTGAGTAGGACAAATCCGCCGGGAGCGGATTTGAACGTTGCGAAGCAACGGCCCGGAGGGTGGCGGGCA
GGACGCCCGCCATAAACTGCCAGGCATCAAATTAAGCAGAAGGCCATCCTGACGGATGGCCTTTTTGCGT
TTCTACAAACTCGAATTCATAAGAATGGATCCAAAATAAGGAGGAAAAAAAAATGACTAGTATGACTAAA
AAAATTTCATTCATTATTAACGGCCAGGTTGAAATCTTTCCCGAAGGTGATGATTTAGTGCAATCCATTA
ATTTTGGTGATAATAGTGTTTACCTGCCAATATTGAATGACTCTCATGTAAAAAACATTATTGATTGTAA
TGGAAATAACGAATTACGGTTGCATAACATTGTCAATTTTCTCTATACGGTAGGGCAAAGATGGAAAAAT
GAAGAATACTCAAGACGCAGGACATACATTCGTGACTTAAAAAAATATATGGGATATTCAGAAGAAATGG
CTAAGCTAGAGGCCAATTGGATATCTATGATTTTATGTTCTAAAGGCGGCCTTTATGATGTTGTAGAAAA
TGAACTTGGTTCTCGCCATATCATGGATGAATGGCTACCTCAGGATGAAAGTTATGTTCGGGCTTTTCCG
AAAGGTAAATCTGTACATCTGTTGGCAGGTAATGTTCCATTATCTGGGATCATGTCTATATTACGCGCAA
TTTTAACTAAGAATCAGTGTATTATAAAAACATCGTCAACCGATCCTTTTACCGCTAATGCATTAGCGTT
AAGTTTTATTGATGTAGACCCTAATCATCCGATAACGCGCTCTTTATCTGTTATATATTGGCCCCACCAA
GGTGATACATCACTCGCAAAAGAAATTATGCAACATGCGGATGTTATTGTCGCTTGGGGAGGGCCAGATG
CGATTAATTGGGCGGTAGAGCATGCGCCATCTTATGCTGATGTGATTAAATTTGGTTCTAAAAAGAGTCT
TTGCATTATCGATAATCCTGTTGATTTGACGTCCGCAGCGACAGGTGCGGCTCATGATGTTTGTTTTTAC
GATCAGCGAGCTTGTTTTTCTGCCCAAAACATATATTACATGGGAAATCATTATGAGGAATTTAAGTTAG
CGTTGATAGAAAAACTTAATCTATATGCGCATATATTACCGAATGCCAAAAAAGATTTTGATGAAAAGGC
GGCCTATTCTTTAGTTCAAAAAGAAAGCTTGTTTGCTGGATTAAAAGTAGAGGTGGATATTCATCAACGT
TGGATGATTATTGAGTCAAATGCAGGTGTGGAATTTAATCAACCACTTGGCAGATGTGTGTACCTTCATC
ACGTCGATAATATTGAGCAAATATTGCCTTATGTTCAAAAAAATAAGACGCAAACCATATCTATTTTTCC
TTGGGAGTCATCATTTAAATATCGAGATGCGTTAGCATTAAAAGGTGCGGAAAGGATTGTAGAAGCAGGA
ATGAATAACATATTTCGAGTTGGTGGATCTCATGACGGAATGAGACCGTTGCAACGATTAGTGACATATA
TTTCTCATGAAAGGCCATCTAACTATACGGCTAAGGATGTTGCGGTTGAAATAGAACAGACTCGATTCCT
GGAAGAAGATAAGTTCCTTGTATTTGTCCCATAATAGGTAAAAAGTATGGAAAATGAATCAAAATATAAA
ACCATCGACCACGTTATTTGTGTTGAAGGAAATAAAAAAATTCATGTTTGGGAAACGCTGCCAGAAGAAA
ACAGCCCAAAGAGAAAGAATGCCATTATTATTGCGTCTGGTTTTGCCCGCAGGATGGATCATTTTGCTGG
TCTGGCGGAATATTTATCGCGGAATGGATTTCATGTGATCCGCTATGATTCGCTTCACCACGTTGGATTG
AGTTCAGGGACAATTGATGAATTTACAATGTCTATAGGAAAGCAGAGCTTGTTAGCAGTGGTTGATTGGT
TAACTACACGAAAAATAAATAACTTCGGTATGTTGGCTTCAAGCTTATCTGCGCGGATAGCTTATGCAAG
CCTATCTGAAATCAATGCTTCGTTTTTAATCACCGCAGTCGGTGTTGTTAACTTAAGATATTCTCTTGAA
AGAGCTTTAGGGTTTGATTATCTCAGTCTACCCATTAATGAATTGCCGAATAATCTAGATTTTGAAGGCC
ATAAATTGGGTGCTGAAGTCTTTGCGAGAGATTGTCTTGATTTTGGTTGGGAAGATTTAGCTTCTACAAT
TAATAACATGATGTATCTTGATATACCGTTTATTGCTTTTACTGCAAATAACGATAATTGGGTCAAGCAA
GATGAAGTTATCACATTGTTATCAAATATTCGTAGTAATCGATGCAAGATATATTCTTTGTTAGGAAGTT
CGCATGACTTGAGTGAAAATTTAGTGGTCCTGCGCAATTTTTATCAATCGGTTACGAAAGCCGCTATCGC
GATGGATAATGATCATCTGGATATTGATGTTGATATTACTGAACCGTCATTTGAACATTTAACTATTGCG
ACAGTCAATGAACGCCGAATGAGAATTGAGATTGAAAATCAAGCAATTTCTCTGTCTTAAAATCTATTGA
GATATTCTATCACTCAAATAGCAATATAAGGACTCTCTATGAAATTTGGAAACTTTTTGCTTACATACCA
ACCTCCCCAATTTTCTCAAACAGAGGTAATGAAACGTTTGGTTAAATTAGGTCGCATCTCTGAGGAGTGT
GGTTTTGATACCGTATGGTTACTGGAGCATCATTTCACGGAGTTTGGTTTGCTTGGTAACCCTTATGTCG
CTGCTGCATATTTACTTGGCGCGACTAAAAAATTGAATGTAGGAACTGCCGCTATTGTTCTTCCCACAGC
CCATCCAGTACGCCAACTTGAAGATGTGAATTTATTGGATCAAATGTCAAAAGGACGATTTCGGTTTGGT
ATTTGCCGAGGGCTTTACAACAAGGACTTTCGCGTATTCGGCACAGATATGAATAACAGTCGCGCCTTAG
CGGAATGCTGGTACGGGCTGATAAAGAATGGCATGACAGAGGGATATATGGAAGCTGATAATGAACATAT
CAAGTTCCATAAGGTAAAAGTAAACCCCGCGGCGTATAGCAGAGGTGGCGCACCGGTTTATGTGGTGGCT
GAATCAGCTTCGACGACTGAGTGGGCTGCTCAATTTGGCCTACCGATGATATTAAGTTGGATTATAAATA
CTAACGAAAAGAAAGCACAACTTGAGCTTTATAATGAAGTGGCTCAAGAATATGGGCACGATATTCATAA
TATCGACCATTGCTTATCATATATAACATCTGTAGATCATGACTCAATTAAAGCGAAAGAGATTTGCCGG
AAATTTCTGGGGCATTGGTATGATTCTTATGTGAATGCTACGACTATTTTTGATGATTCAGACCAAACAA
GAGGTTATGATTTCAATAAAGGGCAGTGGCGTGACTTTGTATTAAAAGGACATAAAGATACTAATCGCCG
TATTGATTACAGTTACGAAATCAATCCCGTGGGAACGCCGCAGGAATGTATTGACATAATTCAAAAAGAC
ATTGATGCTACAGGAATATCAAATATTTGTTGTGGATTTGAAGCTAATGGAACAGTAGACGAAATTATTG
CTTCCATGAAGCTCTTCCAGTCTGATGTCATGCCATTTCTTAAAGAAAAACAACGTTCGCTATTATATTA
GCTAAGGAGAAAGAAATGAAATTTGGATTGTTCTTCCTTAACTTCATCAATTCAACAACTGTTCAAGAAC
AAAGTATAGTTCGCATGCAGGAAATAACGGAGTATGTTGATAAGTTGAATTTTGAACAGATTTTAGTGTA
TGAAAATCATTTTTCAGATAATGGTGTTGTCGGCGCTCCTCTGACTGTTTCTGGTTTTCTGCTCGGTTTA
ACAGAGAAAATTAAAATTGGTTCATTAAATCACATCATTACAACTCATCATCCTGTCCGCATAGCGGAGG
AAGCTTGCTTATTGGATCAGTTAAGTGAAGGGAGATTTATTTTAGGGTTTAGTGATTGCGAAAAAAAAGA
TGAAATGCATTTTTTTAATCGCCCGGTTGAATATCAACAGCAACTATTTGAAGAGTGTTATGAAATCATT
AACGATGCTTTAACAACAGGCTATTGTAATCCAGATAACGATTTTTATAGCTTCCCTAAAATATCTGTAA
ATCCCCATGCTTATACGCCAGGCGGACCTCGGAAATATGTAACAGCAACCAGTCATCATATTGTTGAGTG
GGCGGCCAAAAAAGGTATTCCTCTCATCTTTAAGTGGGATGATTCTAATGATGTTAGATATGAATATGCT
GAAAGATATAAAGCCGTTGCGGATAAATATGACGTTGACCTATCAGAGATAGACCATCAGTTAATGATAT
TAGTTAACTATAACGAAGATAGTAATAAAGCTAAACAAGAGACGCGTGCATTTATTAGTGATTATGTTCT
TGAAATGCACCCTAATGAAAATTTCGAAAATAAACTTGAAGAAATAATTGCAGAAAACGCTGTCGGAAAT
TATACGGAGTGTATAACTGCGGCTAAGTTGGCAATTGAAAAGTGTGGTGCGAAAAGTGTATTGCTGTCCT
TTGAACCAATGAATGATTTGATGAGCCAAAAAAATGTAATCAATATTGTTGATGATAATATTAAGAAGTA
CCACATGGAATATACCTAATAGATTTCGAGTTGCAGCGAGGCGGCAAGTGAACGAATCCCCAGGAGCATA
GATAACTATGTGACTGGGGTGAGTGAAAGCAGCCAACAAAGCAGCAGCTTGAAAGATGAAGGGTATAAAA
GAGTATGACAGCAGTGCTGCCATACTTTCTAATATTATCTTGAGGAGTAAAACAGGTATGACTTCATATG
TTGATAAACAAGAAATTACAGCAAGCTCAGAAATTGATGATTTGATTTTTTCGAGCGATCCATTAGTGTG
GTCTTACGACGAGCAGGAAAAAATCAGAAAGAAACTTGTGCTTGATGCATTTCGTAATCATTATAAACAT
TGTCGAGAATATCGTCACTACTGTCAGGCACACAAAGTAGATGACAATATTACGGAAATTGATGACATAC
CTGTATTCCCAACATCGGTTTTTAAGTTTACTCGCTTATTAACTTCTCAGGAAAACGAGATTGAAAGTTG
GTTTACCAGTAGCGGCACGAATGGTTTAAAAAGTCAGGTGGCGCGTGACAGATTAAGTATTGAGAGACTC
TTAGGCTCTGTGAGTTATGGCATGAAATATGTTGGTAGTTGGTTTGATCATCAAATAGAATTAGTCAATT
TGGGACCAGATAGATTTAATGCTCATAATATTTGGTTTAAATATGTTATGAGTTTGGTGGAATTGTTATA
TCCTACGACATTTACCGTAACAGAAGAACGAATAGATTTTGTTAAAACATTGAATAGTCTTGAACGAATA
AAAAATCAAGGGAAAGATCTTTGTCTTATTGGTTCGCCATACTTTATTTATTTACTCTGCCATTATATGA
AAGATAAAAAAATCTCATTTTCTGGAGATAAAAGCCTTTATATCATAACCGGAGGCGGCTGGAAAAGTTA
CGAAAAAGAATCTCTGAAACGTGATGATTTCAATCATCTTTTATTTGATACTTTCAATCTCAGTGATATT
AGTCAGATCCGAGATATATTTAATCAAGTTGAACTCAACACTTGTTTCTTTGAGGATGAAATGCAGCGTA
AACATGTTCCGCCGTGGGTATATGCGCGAGCGCTTGATCCTGAAACGTTGAAACCTGTACCTGATGGAAC
GCCGGGGTTGATGAGTTATATGGATGCGTCAGCAACCAGTTATCCAGCATTTATTGTTACCGATGATGTC
GGGATAATTAGCAGAGAATATGGTAAGTATCCCGGCGTGCTCGTTGAAATTTTACGTCGCGTCAATACGA
GGACGCAGAAAGGGTGTGCTTTAAGCTTAACCGAAGCGTTTGATAGTTGATGACCTGCAGGCATGCAAGC
TTGCGGCCGCGGGCCCCATGGATCGATAGCTGGTCGACACAATCTGCCCTTTCGAAAGATCCCAACGAAA
AGCGTGACCACATGGTCCTTCTTGAGTTTGTAACTGCTGCTGGGATTACACATGGCATGGATGAGCTCTA
CAAATAATGAGCTAGCTGAAAACCTAGGGCCAGCAAAAGGCCAGGAACCGTAAAAAGGCCGCGTTGCTGG
CGTTTTTCCATAGGCTCCGCCCCCCTGACGAGCATCACAAAAATCGACGCTCAAGTCAGAGGTGGCGAAA
CCCGACAGGACTATAAAGATACCAGGCGTTTCCCCCTGGAAGCTCCCTCGTGCGCTCTCCTGTTCCGACC
CTGCCGCTTACCGGATACCTGTCCGCCTTTCTCCCTTCGGGAAGCGTGGCGCTTTCTCATAGCTCACGCT
GTAGGTATCTCAGTTCGGTGTAGGTCGTTCGCTCCAAGCTGGGCTGTGTGCACGAACCCCCCGTTCAGCC
CGACCGCTGCGCCTTATCCGGTAACTATCGTCTTGAGTCCAACCCGGTAAGACACGACTTATCGCCACTG
GCAGCAGCCACTGGTAACAGGATTAGCAGAGCGAGGTATGTAGGCGGTGCTACAGAGTTCTTGAAGTGGT
GGCCTAACTACGGCTACACTAGAAGAACAGTATTTGGTATCTGCGTTCTGCTGAAGCCAGTTACCTTCGG
AAAAAGAGTTGGTAGCTCTTGATCCGGCAAACAAACCACCGCTGGTAGCGGTGGTTTTTTTGTTTGCAAG
CAGCAGATTACGCGCAGAAAAAAAGGATCTCAAGAAGATCCTTTGATCTTTTCTACGGGGTCTGACGCTC
AGTAGATCTAAAACACTAGGCCCCGTCAGGATGGCCTTCTGCTTAATTTGATGCCTGGCAGTTTATGGCG
GGCGTCCTGCCCGCCACCCTCCGGGCCGTTGCTTCGCAACGTTCAAATCCGCTCCCGGCGGATTTGTCCT
ACTCAGGAGAGCGTTCACCGACAAACAACAGATAAAACGAAAGGCCCAGTCTTTCGACTGAGCCTTTCGT
TTTATTTGATGCCTGGCAGTTCCCTACTCTCGCATGGGGAGACCCCACACTACCATCGGCGCTACGGCGT
TTCACTTCTGAGTTCGGCATGGGGTCAGGTGGGACCACCGCGCTACTGCCGCCAGGCAAATTCTGTTTTA
TCAGACCGCTTCTGCGTTCTGATTTAATCTGTATCAGGCTGAAAATCTTCTCTCATCCGCCAAAACAGCC
AAGCTGGATCTGGCAAATCGCTGAATATTCCTTTTGTCTCCGACCATCAGGCACCTGAGTCGCTGTCTTT
TTCGTGACATTCAGTTCGCTGCGCTCACGGCTCTGGCAGTGAATGGGGGTAAATGGCACTACAGGCG
