>Addgene plasmid #78565 | pCM18 | addgene partial sequence | sequence record 148891 | luxE-F 5'-TGAGGATGAAATGCAGCGTA-3'
AACCTGTACCTGATGGAACGCCGGGGTTGATGAGTTATATGGATGCGTCAGCAACCAGTTATCCAGCATT
TATTGTTACCGATGATGTCGGGATAATTAGCAGAGAATATGGTAAGTATCCCGGCGTGCTCGTTGAAATT
TTACGTCGCGTCAATACGAGGACGCAGAAAGGGTGTGCTTTAAGCTTAACCGAAGCGTTTGATAGTTGAT
GACCTGCAGGCATGCAAGCTTGCGGCCGCGGGCCCCATGGATCGATAGCTGGTCGACACAATCTGCCCTT
TCGAAAGATCCCAACGAAAAGCGTGACCACATGGTCCTTCTTGAGTTTGTAACTGCTGCTGGGATTACAC
ATGGCATGGATGAGCTCTACAAATAATGAGCTAGCTGAAAACCTAGGGCCAGCAAAAGGCCAGGAACCGT
AAAAAGGCCGCGTTGCTGGCGTTTTTCCATAGGCTCCGCCCCCCTGACGAGCATCACAAAAATCGACGCT
CAAGTCAGAGGTGGCGAAACCCGACAGGACTATAAAGATACCAGGCGTTTCCCCCTGGAAGCTCCCTCGT
GCGCTCTCCTGTTCCGACCCTGCCGCTTACCGGATACCTGTCCGCCTTTCTCCCTTCGGGAAGCGTGGCG
CTTTCTCATAGCTCACGCTGTAGGTATCTCAGTTCGGTGTAGGTCGTTCGCTCCAAGCTGGGCTGTGTGC
ACGAACCCCCCGTTCAGCCCGACCGCTGCGCCTTATCCGGTAACTATCGTCTTGAGTCCAACCCGGTAAG
ACACGACTTATCGCCACTGGCAGCAGC
