>Addgene plasmid #78565 | pCM18 | addgene partial sequence | sequence record 148892 | stbB-F 5'-CAAAAGAGATGGCCGATTTT-3'
AAAGTGATGAAGAGACCAAAAAAAATGCGATGAAGCTAATAAATTAATTCAATTATTATTGAGTTCCCTT
TATCCACTATCAGGCTGGATAAAGGGAACTCAATCAAGTTATTTTCTTACCAGTCATTACATAATCGTTA
TTATGAAATAATCGTTTGCACTGTCTCTGTTATTCAGGCAATTTCAATAAAGGCACTTGCTCACGCTCTG
TCATTTTCTGAAACTCTCATGTGGAATTGATAAAACAGAATTTGCCTGGCGGCAGTAGCGCGGTGGTCCC
ACCTGACCCCATGCCGAACTCAGAAGTGAAACGCCGTAGCGCCGATGGTAGTGTGGGGTCTCCCCATGCG
AGAGTAGGGAACTGCCAGGCATCAAATAAAACGAAAGGCTCAGTCGAAAGACTGGGCCTTTCGTTTTATC
TGTTGTTTGTCGGTGAACGCTCTCCTGAGTAGGACAAATCCGCCGGGAGCGGATTTGAACGTTGCGAAGC
AACGGCCCGGAGGGTGGCGGG
